Addgene plasmid #209991: pLPC52
Purpose: Contains Level 0 Part: 5' Connector (5C2SN) for the construction of Level 1 plasmids
Depositing lab: Georg Fritz & Thorsten Mascher. Depositing organization: University of Western Australia. Publication: The Marburg Collection: A Golden Gate DNA Assembly Framework for Synthetic Biology Applications in Vibrio natriegens. Stukenberg D, Hensel T, Hoff J, Daniel B, Inckemann R, Tedeschi JN, Nousch F, Fritz G. ACS Synth Biol. 2021 Aug 20;10(8):1904-1919. doi: 10.1021/acssynbio.1c00126. Epub 2021 Jul 13. PubMed 34255476.
Backbone
  Vector backbone: pLP1
  Vector type: Bacterial Expression
Growth in bacteria
  Bacterial resistance: Chloramphenicol, 25 μg/mL
  Growth temperature: 37°C
  Growth strain: DH5alpha
  Copy number: Low Copy
Gene/Insert
  Gene/Insert name: 5' Connector (5C2SN)
  Species: Synthetic
  Cloning method: Restriction Enzyme; 5′ cloning site BsmBI (destroyed during cloning); 3′ cloning site BsmBI (destroyed during cloning)
Terms and licenses: Academic/Nonprofit Terms; Industry Terms: Not Available to Industry
Depositor comments: Original Marburg Collection name: pMC0_1_08_5C2SN
How to cite: pLPC52 was a gift from Georg Fritz & Thorsten Mascher (Addgene plasmid # 209991 ; http://n2t.net/addgene:209991 ; RRID:Addgene_209991)
