[The description below was written by a language model from this plasmid's Addgene catalogue record and pLannotate feature annotations shown in this document.]
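Description:
pLPC52 is a small (about 2.1 kb) bacterial cloning plasmid that stores a single Level 0 part of the Marburg Collection, a Golden Gate assembly toolbox developed for synthetic biology in Vibrio natriegens. Its original name in that collection was pMC0_1_08_5C2SN. It is built on the pLP1 backbone and is propagated in E. coli under chloramphenicol selection. Resistance comes from a cat (chloramphenicol acetyltransferase) gene driven by its native cat promoter and followed by the phage lambda t0 terminator. Replication relies on a ColE1/pMB1-type origin. The feature annotation describes this origin family as high copy, whereas the catalogue entry lists the plasmid as low copy, and the record does not resolve the difference.

The payload is a short synthetic 5' connector, 5C2SN, inserted through BsmBI sites that were destroyed during cloning. In the sequence it appears to occupy the roughly 50 bp gap between an annotated BioBrick prefix and BioBrick suffix, although the connector itself is not annotated in the feature table. A his operon terminator lies just downstream of the suffix, and another putative bacterial terminator sits on the far side of the resistance cassette, insulating the part position from transcription in the backbone. The plasmid carries no promoter, coding sequence or reporter in the insert, so despite the "bacterial expression" classification it acts as a part donor rather than an expression construct. Its stated use is to supply the 5' connector when Level 0 parts are combined into Level 1 plasmids. In hierarchical Golden Gate schemes, such connectors generally flank the assembled transcription unit and define how it joins to others at the next level. The specific overhangs and properties of 5C2SN are not given in the record.
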