Features (pLannotate 1.2.2; 8 found; start..end, strand, type, name):
      1..22      +  misc_feature   BioBrick prefix: BioBrick prefix for parts that do not start with "ATG"
     74..93      +  misc_feature   BioBrick suffix: universal suffix for all parts
     94..151     +  terminator     his operon terminator: This putative transcriptin terminator from the E. coli his operon has a 2-bp deletion introduced during synthesis. Its efficiency has not been determined.
    346..934     -  rep_origin     ori: high-copy-number ColE1/pMB1/pBR322/pUC origin of replication
   1117..1211    -  terminator     lambda t0 terminator: transcription terminator from phage lambda
   1235..1891    -  CDS            cat: CAT_ECOLX - Experimental evidence at protein level: Swiss-Prot protein existence level 1. This enzyme is an effector of chloramphenicol resistance in bacteria. From Escherichia coli. This protein is used as a marker in many commonly used cloning vectors, such as pACYC184.
   1892..1989    -  promoter       cat promoter: promoter of the E. coli cat gene encoding chloramphenicol acetyltransferase
   2075..2118    -  terminator     bacterial terminator: putative bacterial transcription terminator
>Addgene plasmid #209991 | pLPC52 | addgene full sequence | sequence record 419493 | Addgene NGS Result
GAATTCGCGGCCGCTTCTAGAGCGATGAGTGGTCTCGAACACGTCTCGTACTGGAGTGAGACCACTCATC
GCGACTAGTAGCGGCCGCTGCAGTCCGGCAAAAAAGGGCAAGGTGTCACCACCCTGCCCTTTTTCTTTAA
AACCGAAAAGATTACTTCGCGTTATGCAGGCTTCCTCGCTCACTGACTCGCTGCGCTCGGTCGTTCGGCT
GCGGCGAGCGGTATCAGCTCACTCAAAGGCGGTAATACGGTTATCCACAGAATCAGGGGATAACGCAGGA
AAGAACATGTGAGCAAAAGGCCAGCAAAAGGCCAGGAACCGTAAAAAGGCCGCGTTGCTGGCGTTTTTCC
ACAGGCTCCGCCCCCCTGACGAGCATCACAAAAATCGACGCTCAAGTCAGAGGTGGCGAAACCCGACAGG
ACTATAAAGATACCAGGCGTTTCCCCCTGGAAGCTCCCTCGTGCGCTCTCCTGTTCCGACCCTGCCGCTT
ACCGGATACCTGTCCGCCTTTCTCCCTTCGGGAAGCGTGGCGCTTTCTCATAGCTCACGCTGTAGGTATC
TCAGTTCGGTGTAGGTCGTTCGCTCCAAGCTGGGCTGTGTGCACGAACCCCCCGTTCAGCCCGACCGCTG
CGCCTTATCCGGTAACTATCGTCTTGAGTCCAACCCGGTAAGACACGACTTATCGCCACTGGCAGCAGCC
ACTGGTAACAGGATTAGCAGAGCGAGGTATGTAGGCGGTGCTACAGAGTTCTTGAAGTGGTGGCCTAACT
ACGGCTACACTAGAAGAACAGTATTTGGTATCTGCGCTCTGCTGAAGCCAGTTACCTTCGGAAAAAGAGT
TGGTAGCTCTTGATCCGGCAAACAAACCACCGCTGGTAGCGGTGGTTTTTTTGTTTGCAAGCAGCAGATT
ACGCGCAGAAAAAAAGGATCTCAAGAAGATCCTTTGATCTTTTCTACGGGGTCTGACGCTCAGTGGAACG
AAAACTCACGTTAAGGGATTTTGGTCATGAGATTATCAAAAAGGATCTTCACCTAGATCCTTTTAAATTA
AAAATGAAGTTTTAAATCAATCTAAAGTATATATGAGTAAACTTGGTCTGACAGCTCGAGGCTTGGATTC
TCACCAATAAAAAACGCCCGGCGGCAACCGAGCGTTCTGAACAAATCCAGATGGAGTTCTGAGGTCATTA
CTGGATCTATCAACAGGAGTCCAAGCGAGCTCGATATCAAATTACGCCCCGCCCTGCCACTCGTCGCAGT
ACTGTTGTAATTCATTAAGCATTCTGCCGACATGGAAGCCATCACAAACGGCATGATGAACCTGAATCGC
CAGCGGCATCAGCACCTTGTCGCCTTGCGTATAATATTTGCCCATGGTGAAAACGGGGGCGAAGAAGTTG
TCCATATTGGCCACGTTTAAATCAAAACTGGTGAAACTCACCCAGGGATTGGCTGATACGAAAAACATAT
TCTCAATAAACCCTTTAGGGAAATAGGCCAGGTTTTCACCGTAACACGCCACATCTTGCGAATATATGTG
TAGAAACTGCCGGAAATCGTCGTGGTATTCACTCCAGAGTGATGAAAACGTTTCAGTTTGCTCATGGAAA
ACGGTGTAACAAGGGTGAACACTATCCCATATCACCAGCTCACCGTCTTTCATTGCCATACGAAATTCCG
GATGAGCATTCATCAGGCGGGCAAGAATGTGAATAAAGGCCGGATAAAACTTGTGCTTATTTTTCTTTAC
GGTCTTTAAAAAGGCCGTAATATCCAGCTGAACGGTCTGGTTATAGGTACATTGAGCAACTGACTGAAAT
GCCTCAAAATGTTCTTTACGATGCCATTGGGATATATCAACGGTGGTATATCCAGTGATTTTTTTCTCCA
TTTTAGCTTCCTTAGCTCCTGAAAATCTCGATAACTCAAAAAATACGCCCGGTAGTGATCTTATTTCATT
ATGGTGAAAGTTGGAACCTCTTACGTGCCCGATCAACTCGAGTGCCACCTGACGTCTAAGAAACCATTAT
TATCATGACATTAACCTATAAAAATAGGCGTATCACGAGGCAGAATTTCAGATAAAAAAAATCCTTAGCT
TTCGCTAAGGATGATTTCTG
